>Addgene plasmid #46145 | pJC-TALE-hairy | depositor full sequence | sequence record 64925 | pJC-TALE-hairy sequence 10443 bps
GACTCAGGTGGCACTTTTCGGGGAAATGTGCGCGGAACCCCTATTTGTTTATTTTTCTAAATACATTCAA
ATATGTATCCGCTCATGAGACAATAACCCTGATAAATGCTTCAATAATATTGAAAAAGGAAGAGTATGAG
TATTCAACATTTCCGTGTCGCCCTTATTCCCTTTTTTGCGGCATTTTGCCTTCCTGTTTTTGCTCACCCA
GAAACGCTGGTGAAAGTAAAAGATGCTGAAGATCAGTTGGGTGCACGAGTGGGTTACATCGAACTGGATC
TCAACAGCGGTAAGATCCTTGAGAGTTTTCGCCCCGAAGAACGTTTTCCAATGATGAGCACTTTTAAAGT
TCTGCTATGTGGCGCGGTATTATCCCGTATTGACGCCGGGCAAGAGCAACTCGGTCGCCGCATACACTAT
TCTCAGAATGACTTGGTTGAGTACTCACCAGTCACAGAAAAGCATCTTACGGATGGCATGACAGTAAGAG
AATTATGCAGTGCTGCCATAACCATGAGTGATAACACTGCGGCCAACTTACTTCTGACAACGATCGGAGG
ACCGAAGGAGCTAACCGCTTTTTTGCACAACATGGGGGATCATGTAACTCGCCTTGATCGTTGGGAACCG
GAGCTGAATGAAGCCATACCAAACGACGAGCGTGACACCACGATGCCTGTAGCAATGGCAACAACGTTGC
GCAAACTATTAACTGGCGAACTACTTACTCTAGCTTCCCGGCAACAATTAATAGACTGGATGGAGGCGGA
TAAAGTTGCAGGACCACTTCTGCGCTCGGCCCTTCCGGCTGGCTGGTTTATTGCTGATAAATCTGGAGCC
GGTGAGCGTGGGTCTCGCGGTATCATTGCAGCACTGGGGCCAGATGGTAAGCCCTCCCGTATCGTAGTTA
TCTACACGACGGGGAGTCAGGCAACTATGGATGAACGAAATAGACAGATCGCTGAGATAGGTGCCTCACT
GATTAAGCATTGGTAACTGTCAGACCAAGTTTACTCATATATACTTTAGATTGATTTAAAACTTCATTTT
TAATTTAAAAGGATCTAGGTGAAGATCCTTTTTGATAATCTCATGACCAAAATCCCTTAACGTGAGTTTT
CGTTCCACTGAGCGTCAGACCCCGTAGAAAAGATCAAAGGATCTTCTTGAGATCCTTTTTTTCTGCGCGT
AATCTGCTGCTTGCAAACAAAAAAACCACCGCTACCAGCGGTGGTTTGTTTGCCGGATCAAGAGCTACCA
ACTCTTTTTCCGAAGGTAACTGGCTTCAGCAGAGCGCAGATACCAAATACTGTTCTTCTAGTGTAGCCGT
AGTTAGGCCACCACTTCAAGAACTCTGTAGCACCGCCTACATACCTCGCTCTGCTAATCCTGTTACCAGT
GGCTGCTGCCAGTGGCGATAAGTCGTGTCTTACCGGGTTGGACTCAAGACGATAGTTACCGGATAAGGCG
CAGCGGTCGGGCTGAACGGGGGGTTCGTGCACACAGCCCAGCTTGGAGCGAACGACCTACACCGAACTGA
GATACCTACAGCGTGAGCTATGAGAAAGCGCCACGCTTCCCGAAGGGAGAAAGGCGGACAGGTATCCGGT
AAGCGGCAGGGTCGGAACAGGAGAGCGCACGAGGGAGCTTCCAGGGGGAAACGCCTGGTATCTTTATAGT
CCTGTCGGGTTTCGCCACCTCTGACTTGAGCGTCGATTTTTGTGATGCTCGTCAGGGGGGCGGAGCCTAT
GGAAAAACGCCAGCAACGCGGCCTTTTTACGGTTCCTGGCCTTTTGCTGGCCTTTTGCTCACATGTTACC
GTCGACGATGTAGGTCACGGTCTCGAAGCCGCGGTGCGGGTGCCAGGGCGTGCCCTTGGGCTCCCCGGGC
GCGTACTCCACCTCACCCATCTGGTCCATCATGATGAACGGGTCGAGGTGGCGGTAGTTGATCCCGGCGA
ACGCGCGGCGCACCGGGAAGCCCTCGCCCTCGAAACCGCTGGGCGCGGTGGTCACGGTGAGCACGGGACG
TGCGACGGCGTCGGCGGGTGCGGATACGCGGGGCAGCGTCAGCGGGTTCTCGACGGTCACGGCGGGCATG
TCGACAAGCCGAACATATGGGCGCGCCTAGTATGTATGTAAGTTAATAAAACCCATTTTTGCGGAAAGTA
GATAAAAAAAACATTTTTTTTTTTTACTGCACTGGATATCATTGAACTTATCTGATCAGTTTTAAATTTA
CTTCGATCCAAGGGTATTTGATGTACCAGGTTCTTTCGATTACCTCTCACTCAAAATGACATTCCACTCA
AAGTCAGCGCTGTTTGCCTCCTTCTCTGTCCACAGAAATATCGCCGTCTCTTTCGCCGCTGCGTCCGCTA
TCTCTTTCGCCACCGTTTGTAGCGTTACGTAGCGTCAATGTCCGCCTTCAGTTGCATTTTGTCAGCGGTT
TCGTGACGAAGCTCCAAGCGGTTTACGCCATCAATTAAACACAAAGTGCTGTGCCAAAACTCCTCTCGCT
TCTTATTTTTGTTTGTTTTTTGAGTGATTGGGGTGGTGATTGGTTTTGGGTGGGTAAGCAGGGGAAAGTG
TGAAAAATCCCGGCAATGGGCCAAGAGGATCAGGAGCTATTAATTCGCGGAGGCAGCAAACACCCATCTG
CCGAGCATCTGAACAATGTGAGTAGTACATGTGCATACATCTTAAGTTCACTTGATCTATAGGAACTGCG
ATTGCAACATCAAATTGTATGCGGCGTGAGAACTGCGACCCACAAAAATCCCAAACCGCAATTGCACAAA
CAAATAGTGACACGAAACAGATTATTCTGGTAGCTGTTCTCGCTATATAAGACAATTTTTGAGATCATAT
CATGATCAAGACATCTAAAGGCATTCATTTTCGACTATATTCTTTTTTACAAAAAATATAACAACCAGAT
ATTTTAAGCTGATCCTAGATGCACAAAAAATAAATAAAAGTATAAACCTACTTCGTAGGATACTTCGGGG
TACTTTTTGTTCGGGGTTAGATGAGCATAACGCTAGTAGTTGATATTTGAGATCCCCTATCATTGCAGGG
TGACAGCGGAGCGGCTTCGCAGAGCTGCATTAACCAGGGCTTCGGGCAGGCCAAAAACTACGGCACGCTC
CGGCCACCCAGTCCGCCGGAGGACTCCGGTTCAGGGAGCGGCCAACTAGCCGAGAACCTCACCTATGCCT
GGCACAATATGGACATCTTTGGGGCGGTCAATCAGCCGGGCTCCGGATGGCGGCAGCTGGTCAACCGGAC
ACGCGGACTATTCTGCAACGAGCGACACATACCGGCGCCCAGGAAACATTTGCTCAAGAACGGTGAGTTT
CTATTCGCAGTCGGCTGATCTGTGTGAAATCTTAATAAAGGGTCCAATTACCAATTTGAAACTCAGTTTG
CGGCGTGGCCTATCCGGGCGAACTTTTGGCCGTGATGGGCAGTTCCGGTGCCGGAAAGACGACCCTGCTG
AATGCCCTTGCCTTTCGATCGCCGCAGGGCATCCAAGTATCGCCATCCGGGATGCGACTGCTCAATGGCC
AACCTGTGGACGCCAAGGAGATGCAGGCCAGGTGCGCCTATGTCCAGCAGGATGACCTCTTTATCGGCTC
CCTAACGGCCAGGGAACACCTGATTTTCCAAGCCATGGTGCGGATGCCACGACATCTGACCTATCGGCAG
CGAGTGGCCCGCGTGGATCAGGTGATCCAGGAGCTTTCGCTCAGCAAATGTCAGCACACGATCATCGGTG
TGCCCGGCAGGGTGAAAGGTCTGTCCGGCGGAGAAAGGAAGCGTCTGGCATTCGCCTCCGAGGCTCTAAC
CGATCCGCCGCTTCTGATCTGCGATGAGCCCACCTCCGGACTGGACTCCTTTACCGCCCACAGCGTCGTC
CAGGTGCTGAAGAAGCTGTCGCAGAAGGGCAAGACCGTCATCCTGACCATTCATCAGCCGTCTTCCGAGC
TGTTTGAGCTCTTTGACAAGATCCTTCTGATGGCCGAGGGCAGGGTAGCTTTCTTGGGCACTCCCAGCGA
AGCCGTCGACTTCTTTTCCTAGTGAGTTCGATGTGTTTATTAAGGGTATCTAGTATTACATAACATCTCA
ACTCCTATCCAGCGTGGGTGCCCAGTGTCCTACCAACTACAATCCGGCGGACTTTTACGTACAGGTGTTG
GCCGTTGTGCCCGGACGGGAGATCGAGTCCCGTGATCGGATCGCCAAGATATGCGACAATTTTGCCATTA
GCAAAGTAGCCCGGGATATGGAGCAGTTGTTGGCCACCAAAAATCTGGAGAAGCCACTGGAGCAGCCGGA
GAATGGGTACACCTACAAGGCCACCTGGTTCATGCAGTTCCGGGCGGTCCTGTGGCGATCCTGGCTGTCG
GTGCTCAAGGAACCACTCCTCGTAAAAGTGCGACTTATTCAGACAACGGTGAGTGGTTCCAGTGGAAACA
AATGATATAACGCTTACAATTCTTGGAAACAAATTCGCTAGATTTTAGATAGAATTGCCTGATTCCACAC
CCTTCTTAGTTTTTTTCAATGAGATGTATAGTTTATAGTTTTGCAGAAGATAAATAAATTTCATTTAACT
CGCGAATATTAATGAGATGCGAGTAACATTTTAATTTGCAGATGGTTGCCATCTTGATTGGCCTCATCTT
TTTGGGCCAACAACTCACGCAAGTGGGTGTGATGAATATCAACGGAGCCATCTTCCTCTTCCTGACCAAC
ATGACCTTTCAAAACGTCTTTGCCACGATAAATGTAAGTCATGTTTAGAATACATTTGCATTTCAATAAT
TTACTAACTTTCTAATGAATCGATTCGATTTAGGTGTTCACCTCAGAGCTGCCAGTTTTTATGAGGGAGG
CCCGAAGTCGACTTTATCGCTGTGACACATACTTTCTGGGCAAAACGATTGCCGAATTGCCGCTTTTTCT
CACAGTGCCACTGGTCTTCACGGCGATTGCCTATCCGATGATCGGACTGCGGGCCGGAGTGCTGCACTTC
TTCAACTGCCTGGCGCTGGTCACTCTGGTGGCCAATGTGTCAACGTCCTTCGGATATCTAATATCCTGCG
CCAGCTCCTCGACCTCGATGGCGCTGTCTGTGGGTCCGCCGGTTATCATACCATTCCTGCTCTTTGGCGG
CTTCTTCTTGAACTCGGGCTCGGTGCCAGTATACCTCAAATGGTTGTCGTACCTCTCATGGTTCCGTTAC
GCCAACGAGGGTCTGCTGATTAACCAATGGGCGGACGTGGAGCCGGGCGAAATTAGCTGCACATCGTCGA
ACACCACGTGCCCCAGTTCGGGCAAGGTCATCCTGGAGACGCTTAACTTCTCCGCCGCCGATCTGCCGCT
GGACTACGTGGGTCTGGCCATTCTCATCGTGAGCTTCCGGGTGCTCGCATATCTGGCTCTAAGACTTCGG
GCCCGACGCAAGGAGTAGCCGACATATATCCGAAATAACTGCTTGTTTTTTTTTTTTACCATTATTACCA
TCGTGTTTACTGTTTATTGCCCCCTCAAAAAGCTAATGTAATTATATTTGTGCCAATAAAAACAAGATAT
GACCTATAGAATACAAGTATTTCCCCTTCGAACATCCCCACAAGTAGACTTTGGATTTGTCTTCTAACCA
AAAGACTTACACACCTGCATACCTTACATCAAAAACTCGTTTATCGCTACATAAAACACCGGGATATATT
TTTTATATACATACTTTTCAAATCGCGCGCCCTCTTCATAATTCACCTCCACCACACCACGTTTCGTAGT
TGCTCTTTCGCTGTCTCCCACCCGCTCTCCGCAACACATTCACCTTTTGTTCGACGACCTTGGAGCGACT
GTCGTTAGTTCCGCGCGATTCGGTTCGCTCAAATGGTTCCGAGTGGTTCATTTCGTCTCAATAGAAATTA
GTAATAAATATTTGTATGTACAATTTATTTGCTCCAATATATTTGTATATATTTCCCTCACAGCTATATT
TATTCTAATTTAATATTATGACTTTTTAAGGTAATTTTTTGTGACCTGTTCGGAGTGATTAGCGTTACAA
TTTGAACTGAAAGTGACATCCAGTGTTTGTTCCTTGTGTAGATGCATCTCAAAAAAATGGTGGGCATAAT
AGTGTTGTTTATATATATCAAAAATAACAACTATAATAATAAGAATACATTTAATTTAGAAAATGCTTGG
ATTTCACTGGAACTAGGGCGCGCCTCCGGAACATAATGGTGCAGGGCGCTGACTTCCGCGTTTCCAGACT
TTACGAAACACGGAAACCGAAGACCATTCATGTTGTTGCTCAGGTCGCAGACGTTTTGCAGCAGCAGTCG
CTTCACGTTCGCTCGCGTATCGGTGATTCATTCTGCTAACCAGTAAGGCAACCCCGCCAGCCTAGCCGGG
TCCTCAACGACAGGAGCACGATCATGCGCACCCGTGGCCAGGGCCGCAAGCTTGCATGCCTGCAGGTCGG
AGTACTGTCCTCCGAGCGGAGTACTGTCCTCCGAGCGGAGTACTGTCCTCCGAGCGGAGTACTGTCCTCC
GAGCGGAGTACTGTCCTCCGAGCGGAGACTCTAGCCCTAGGGCATGCCTGCAGGTCGGAGTACTGTCCTC
CGAGCGGAGTACTGTCCTCCGAGCGGAGTACTGTCCTCCGAGCGGAGTACTGTCCTCCGAGCGGAGTACT
GTCCTCCGAGCGGAGACTCTAGCGCTAGCGCATGCCTGCAGGTCGGAGTACTGTCCTCCGAGCGGAGTAC
TGTCCTCCGAGCGGAGTACTGTCCTCCGAGCGGAGTACTGTCCTCCGAGCGGAGTACTGTCCTCCGAGCG
GAGACTCTAGCACTAGTGCATGCCTGCAGGTCGGAGTACTGTCCTCCGAGCGGAGTACTGTCCTCCGAGC
GGAGTACTGTCCTCCGAGCGGAGTACTGTCCTCCGAGCGGAGTACTGTCCTCCGAGCGGAGACTCTAGCG
ACGTCGAGCGCCGGAGTATAAATAGAGGCGCTTCGTCTACGGAGCGACAATTCAATTCAAACAAGCAAAG
TGAACACGTCGCTAAGCGAAAGCTAAGCAAATAAACAAGCGCAGCTGAACAAGCTAAACAATCTGCAGTA
AAGTGCAAGTTAAAGTGAATCAATTAAAAGTAACCAGCAACCAAGTAAATCAACTGCAACTACTGAAATC
TGCCAAGAAGTAATTATTGAATACAAGAAGAGAACTCTGAATAGATCTAAAAGGTAGGTTCAACCACTGA
TGCCTAGGCACACCGAAACGACTAACCCTAATTCTTATCCTTTACTTCAGGCGGCCGCGGCTCGAGATGG
CTTCCTCCCCTCCAAAGAAAAAGAGAAAGGTTAGTTGGAAGGACGCAAGTGGTTGGTCTAGAATGCATGC
GGATCCCATTCGTCCGCGCAGGCCAAGTCCTGCCCGCGAGCTTCTGCCCGGACCCCAACCGGATAGGGTT
CAGCCGACTGCAGATCGTGGGGTGTCTGCGCCTGCTGGCAGCCCTCTGGATGGCTTGCCCGCTCGGCGGA
CGGTGTCCCGGACCCGGCTGCCATCTCCCCCTGCGCCCTCACCTGCGTTCTCGGCGGGCAGCTTCAGCGA
TCTGCTCCGTCCGTTCGATCCGTCGCTTCTTGATACATCGCTTCTTGATTCGATGCCTGCCGTCGGCACG
CCGCATACAGCGGCTGCCCCAGCAGAGTGGGATGAGGCGCAATCGGCTCTGCGTGCAGCCGATGACCCGC
CACCCACCGTGCGTGTCGCTGTCACTGCCGCGCGGCCGCCGCGCGCCAAGCCGGCCCCGCGACGGCGTGC
TGCGCAACCCTCCGACGCTTCGCCGGCCGCGCAGGTGGATCTACGCACGCTCGGCTACAGTCAGCAGCAG
CAAGAGAAGATCAAACCGAAGGTGCGTTCGACAGTGGCGCAGCACCACGAGGCACTGGTGGGCCATGGGT
TTACACACGCGCACATCGTTGCGCTCAGCCAACACCCGGCAGCGTTAGGGACCGTCGCTGTCACGTATCA
GCACATAATCACGGCGTTGCCAGAGGCGACACACGAAGACATCGTTGGCGTCGGCAAACAGTGGTCCGGC
GCACGCGCCCTGGAGGCCTTGCTCACGGATGCGGGGGAGTTGAGAGGTCCGCCGTTACAGTTGGACACAG
GCCAACTTGTGAAGATTGCAAAACGTGGCGGCGTGACCGCAATGGAGGCAGTGCATGCATCGCGCAATGC
ACTGACGGGTGCCCCCCTGGAGACGGGCGCCGCTACAGGGCGCGTCCCATTCGCCATTCAGGCTGCGCAA
CTGTTGGGAAGGGCGATCGGTGCGGGCCTCTTCGCTATTACGCCAGCTGGCGAAAGGGGGATGTGCTGCA
AGGCGATTAAGTTGGGTAACGCCAGGGTTTTCCCAGTCACGACGTTGTAAAACGACGGCCAGTGAGCGCG
CGTAATACGACTCACTATAGGGCGAATTGGGTACCGGGCCCCCCCTCGAGGTCCTCCAGCTTTTGTTCCC
TTTAGTGAGGGTTAATTGCGCGCTTGGCGTAATCATGGTCATAGCTGTTTCCTGTGTGAAATTGTTATCC
GCTCACAATTCCACACAACATACGAGCCGGAAGCATAAAGTGTAAAGCCTGGGGTGCCTAATGAGTGAGC
TAACTCACATTAATTGCGTTGCGCTCACTGCCCGCTTTCCACCGGTCGTCTCCAACGACCACCTCGTCGC
CTTGGCCTGCCTCGGCGGACGTCCTGCCATGGATGCAGTGAAAAAGGGATTGCCGCACGCGCCGGAATTG
ATCAGAAGAGTCAATCGCCGTATTGGCGAACGCACGTCCCATCGCGTTGCCGACTACGCGCAAGTGGTTC
GCGTGCTGGAGTTTTTCCAGTGCCACTCCCACCCAGCGTACGCATTTGATGAGGCCATGACGCAGTTCGG
GATGAGCAGGAACGGGTTGGTACAGCTCTTTCGCAGAGTGGGCGTCACCGAACTCGAAGCCCGCGGTGGA
ACGCTCCCCCCAGCCTCGCAGCGTTGGGACCGTATCCTCCAGGCATCAGGGATGAAAAGGGCCAAACCGT
CCCCTACTTCAGCTCAAACACCGGATCAGGCGTCTTTGCATGCATTCGCCGATTCGCTGGAGCGTGACCT
TGATGCGCCCAGCCCAATGCACGAGGGAGATCAGACGCGGGCAAGCAGCCGTAAACGGTCCCGATCGGAT
CGTGCTGTCACCGGCCCCTCCGCACAGCAGGCTGTCGAGGTGCGCGTTCCCGAACAGCGCGATGCGCTGC
ATTTGCCCCTCAGCTGGAGGGTAAAACGCCCGCGTACCAGGATCTGGGGCGGCCTCCCGGATCCGATATC
TAGATCCCAGATGTTGGTCAGCATGCCCCAGCGTACAGCCAGCACCGGATCCGCCAGCTCGCACTCCTCC
GCCGGATACGAGTCGGCGCCCGGAAGCAGCAGCAGCTGTAGCTACGCCCCGCCCAGTCCGGCCAACTCTA
GCTACGAGCCCATGGACATCAAGCCATCGGTCATCCAGCGCGTGCCAATGGAGCAGCAGCCCCTGTCGCT
GGTGATCAAGAAGCAGATCAAGGAGGAGGAGCAGCCCTGGCGGCCCTGGTAGTCTAGAGGATCTTTGTGA
AGGAACCTTACTTCTGTGGTGTGACATAATTGGACAAACTACCTACAGAGATTTAAAGCTCTAAGGTAAA
TATAAAATTTTTAAGTGTATAATGTGTTAAACTACTGATTCTAATTGTTTGTGTATTTTAGATTCCAACC
TATGGAACTGATGAATGGGAGCAGTGGTGGAATGCCTTTAATGAGGAAAACCTGTTTTGCTCAGAAGAAA
TGCCATCTAGTGATGATGAGGCTACTGCTGACTCTCAACATTCTACTCCTCCAAAAAAGAAGAGAAAGGT
AGAAGACCCCAAGGACTTTCCTTCAGAATTGCTAAGTTTTTTGAGTCATGCTGTGTTTAGTAATAGAACT
CTTGCTTGCTTTGCTATTTACACCACAAAGGAAAAAGCTGCACTGCTATACAAGAAAATTATGGAAAAAT
ATTTGATGTATAGTGCCTTGACTAGAGATCATAATCAGCCATACCACATTTGTAGAGGTTTTACTTGCTT
TAAAAAACCTCCCACACCTCCCCCTGAACCTGAAACATAAAATGAATGCAATTGTTGTTGTTAACTTGTT
TATTGCAGCTTATAATGGTTACAAATAAAGCAATAGCATCACAAATTTCACAAATAAAGCATTTTTTTCA
CTGCATTCTAGTTGTGGTTTGTCCAAACTCATCAATGTATCTTATCATGTCTGGATCGATCTGGCCGGCC
GTTTAAACGAATTCTTGAAGACGAAAGGGCCTCGTGATACGCCTATTTTTATAGGTTAATGTCATGATAA
TAATGGTTTCTTA
Features (pLannotate 1.2.2; 31 found; start..end, strand, type, name):
     31..135     +  promoter       AmpR promoter: bla
    136..996     +  CDS            AmpR: β-lactamase; bla; confers resistance to ampicillin, carbenicillin, and related antibiotics
   1167..1755    +  rep_origin     ori: high-copy-number ColE1/pMB1/pBR322/pUC origin of replication
   1842..1911    +  protein_bind   attB: attB site for the φC31 integrase (Groth et al., 2000) phage φC31 integrase
   2606..5478    +  CDS            mini-white: Drosophila white gene eye color pigment; white; This is a modified version of the white gene lacking part of the first intron.
   6251..6406    +  CDS            YPB1_ECOLX (fragment): Protein predicted: Swiss-Prot protein existence level 4. From Escherichia coli.
   6488..6509    -  misc_feature   MCS (fragment): pUC18/19 multiple cloning site
   6508..6602    +  protein_bind   5X UAS: five tandem copies of the "ScaI site" 17-mer CGGAGTACTGTCCTCCG, an upstream activating sequence (UAS) that efficiently binds yeast Gal4 (Webster et al., 1988; Pfeiffer et al., 2010) GAL4
   6636..6730    +  protein_bind   5X UAS: five tandem copies of the "ScaI site" 17-mer CGGAGTACTGTCCTCCG, an upstream activating sequence (UAS) that efficiently binds yeast Gal4 (Webster et al., 1988; Pfeiffer et al., 2010) GAL4
   6764..6858    +  protein_bind   5X UAS: five tandem copies of the "ScaI site" 17-mer CGGAGTACTGTCCTCCG, an upstream activating sequence (UAS) that efficiently binds yeast Gal4 (Webster et al., 1988; Pfeiffer et al., 2010) GAL4
   6877..6893    -  misc_feature   MCS (fragment): pUC18/19 multiple cloning site
   6892..6986    +  protein_bind   5X UAS: five tandem copies of the "ScaI site" 17-mer CGGAGTACTGTCCTCCG, an upstream activating sequence (UAS) that efficiently binds yeast Gal4 (Webster et al., 1988; Pfeiffer et al., 2010) GAL4
   7011..7249    +  promoter       hsp70 promoter: Drosophila melanogaster hsp70Bb promoter
   7264..7330    +  intron         Mhc intron: modified Drosophila myosin heavy chain intron 16 (Pfeiffer et al., 2010)
   7422..8279    +  CDS            avrXa10 (fragment): AVX10_XANOO - Experimental evidence at protein level: Swiss-Prot protein existence level 1. Avirulence protein. Induces the hypersensitive response (HR)in rice plants carrying the resistance gene Xa10. Activity depends on the presence of the core repeat domains; replacement with repeat domains from other proteins (AvrBs3 of X.euvesicatoria (AC P14727) or AvrXa7 of this organism) does not elicit the HR. Probably acts as a transcription factor in its host plant (rice) to induce plant resistance or disease. From Xanthomonas oryzae pv. oryzae.
   8287..8305    -  rep_origin     f1 ori (fragment): f1 bacteriophage origin of replication; arrow indicates direction of (+) strand synthesis
   8310..8465    -  CDS            lacZα (fragment): LacZα fragment of β-galactosidase; lacZ fragment
   8473..8491    +  promoter       T7 promoter: promoter for bacteriophage T7 RNA polymerase
   8500..8523    -  misc_feature   MCS (fragment): pBluescript multiple cloning site
   8539..8557    -  promoter       T3 promoter: promoter for bacteriophage T3 RNA polymerase
   8602..8618    -  protein_bind   lac operator: The lac repressor binds to the lac operator to inhibit transcription in E. coli. This inhibition can be relieved by adding lactose or isopropyl-β-D-thiogalactopyranoside (IPTG). lac repressor encoded by lacI
   8626..8656    -  promoter       lac promoter: promoter for the E. coli lac operon
   8671..8692    -  protein_bind   CAP binding site: CAP binding activates transcription in the presence of cAMP. E. coli catabolite activator protein
   8731..9375    +  CDS            avrBs3 (fragment): AVRB3_XANEU - Experimental evidence at protein level: Swiss-Prot protein existence level 1. Avirulence protein. Acts as a transcription factor in C.annuum plants. In susceptible plants lacking the Bs3 resistance gene induces expression of a number of genes, including genes homologous to a family of auxin-induced genes, alpha-expansin genes, pectate lyase, anthocyanidin glucoside rhamnosyl transferase and at least one transcription factor, UPA20. Their expression leads to plant hypertrophy in mesophyll cells, probably mainly mediated by UPA20 (PubMed:17962565). In resistant plants induces the h
   9391..9639    +  CDS            h (fragment): HAIR_DROME - Experimental evidence at protein level: Swiss-Prot protein existence level 1. Pair-rule protein that regulates embryonic segmentation and adult bristle patterning. Transcriptional repressor of genes that require a bHLH protein for their transcription (e.g. ftz). From Drosophila melanogaster (Fruit fly).
   9650..9724    +  CDS            small t antigen (fragment): SV40 (simian virus 40) small t antigen
   9726..9791    +  intron         small t intron: SV40 (simian virus 40) small t antigen intron
   9921..9941    +  CDS            SV40 NLS: nuclear localization signal of SV40 (simian virus 40) large T antigen
   9948..10082   +  CDS            LT_POVHA (fragment): Protein inferred from homology: Swiss-Prot protein existence level 3. Isoform large T antigen is a key early protein essential for both driving viral replication and inducing cellular transformation. Plays a role in viral genome replication by driving entry of quiescent cells into the cell cycle and by autoregulating the synthesis of viral early mRNA. Displays highly oncogenic activities by corrupting the host cellular checkpoint mechanisms that guard cell division and the transcription, replication, and repair of DNA. Participates in the modulation of cellular gene expression preceeding viral
  10107..10190   +  CDS            large T antigen (fragment): large T antigen from SV40 (simian virus 40)
  10213..10347   +  polyA_signal   SV40 poly(A) signal: SV40 polyadenylation signal
