[The description below was written by a language model from this plasmid's Addgene catalogue record and pLannotate feature annotations shown in this document.]
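Description:
pJC-TALE-hairy is an empty-backbone Drosophila expression and transgenesis vector derived from pJFRC-7, designed to receive custom TALE repeat arrays and express them as fusions to a transcriptional repression domain. In bacteria it is maintained as a high-copy plasmid through a ColE1/pUC-type origin and selected with ampicillin via the β-lactamase gene. For fly work it carries a φC31 attB site, which allows integrase-mediated insertion into genomic attP landing sites, and a mini-white eye-colour marker for identifying transformants.

The expression cassette begins with four blocks of 5X UAS (twenty Gal4-binding sites in total) upstream of a Drosophila hsp70 promoter, followed by a modified myosin heavy chain intron, so expression is placed under control of the Gal4/UAS binary system. Downstream lie Xanthomonas TAL effector sequences, annotated as an avrXa10-like fragment and an avrBs3-like fragment, which correspond to the flanking portions of a TALE scaffold. Between them sits a bacterial lacZα cassette with lac promoter and operator, T7 and T3 promoters and polylinker remnants. This appears to be a stuffer that is replaced when a repeat array is inserted by Golden Gate assembly, consistent with the record's description of a Golden-Gate compatible TALE effector. The TALE C-terminal portion is followed by a fragment of the Drosophila hairy gene, providing the C-terminal repression domain. The transcript ends in an SV40-derived 3' region containing the small t intron and the SV40 polyadenylation signal. The NLS and T antigen fragments annotated there are most likely part of this 3' region rather than expressed protein.

Once a DNA-binding array is installed, the construct yields a Gal4-inducible, sequence-targeted repressor, and the associated publication concerns TALE-mediated modulation of transcriptional enhancers in vivo.
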