Addgene plasmid #46145: pJC-TALE-hairy
Purpose: (Empty Backbone)
Depositing lab: David Stern. Depositing organization: HHMI, Janelia Research Campus. Publication: TALE-mediated modulation of transcriptional enhancers in vivo. Crocker J, Stern DL. Nat Methods. 2013 Aug;10(8):762-7. doi: 10.1038/nmeth.2543. Epub 2013 Jun 30. PubMed 23817068.
Backbone
  Vector backbone: pJFRC-7
  Backbone manufacturer: Gerry Rubin
  Backbone size (bp): 8151
  Modifications to backbone: Subcloned in a Golden-Gate compatible TALE effector, fused with a Drosophila hairy repression domain.
  Vector type: Insect Expression
  Promoter: hsp70
  Tag / fusion protein: Hairy Repression Domain (C terminal on backbone)
Growth in bacteria
  Bacterial resistance: Ampicillin, 100 μg/mL
  Growth temperature: 37°C
  Growth strain: DH5alpha
  Copy number: High Copy
Gene/Insert
  Cloning method: Ligation Independent Cloning
Terms and licenses: Academic/Nonprofit Terms; Industry Terms: Not Available to Industry
How to cite: pJC-TALE-hairy was a gift from David Stern (Addgene plasmid # 46145 ; http://n2t.net/addgene:46145 ; RRID:Addgene_46145)
