>Addgene plasmid #46145 | pJC-TALE-hairy | addgene partial sequence | sequence record 67972 | SV40-splice-R2 5'-CACAAACAATTAGAATCAGTAG-3'
ATTTTATATTTACCTTAGAGCTTTAAATCTCTGTAGGTAGTTTGTCCAATTATGTCACACCACAGAAGTA
AGGTTCCTTCACAAAGATCCTCTAGACTACCAGGGCCGCCAGGGCTGCTCCTCCTCCTTGATCTGCTTCT
TGATCACCAGCGACAGGGGCTGCTGCTCCATTGGCACGCGCTGGATGACCGATGGCTTGATGTCCATGGG
CTCGTAGCTAGAGTTGGCCGGACTGGGCGGGGCGTAGCTACAGCTGCTGCTGCTTCCGGGCGCCGACTCG
TATCCGGCGGAGGAGTGCGAGCTGGCGGATCCGGTGCTGGCTGTACGCTGGGGCATGCTGACCAACATCT
GGGATCTAGATATCGGATCCGGGAGGCCGCCCCAGATCCTGGTACGCGGGCGTTTTACCCTCCAGCTGAG
GGGCAAATGCAGCGCATCGCGCTGTTCGGGAACGCGCACCTCGACAGCCTGCTGTGCGGAGGGGCCGGTG
ACAGCACGATCCGATCGGGACCGTTTACGGCTGCTTGCCCGCGTCTGATCTCCCTCGTGCATTGGGCTGG
GCGCATCAAGGTCACGCTCCAGCGAATCGGCGAATGCATGCAAAGACGCCTGATCCGGTGTTTGAGCTGA
AGTAGGGGACGGTTTGGCCCTTTTCATCCCTGATGCCTGGAGGATACGGTCCCAACGCTGCGAGGCTGGG
GGGAGCGTTCCACCGCGGGCTTCGAGTTCGGTGACGCCCACTCTGCGAAAGAGCTGTACCAACCCGTTCC
TGCTCATCCCGAACTGCGTCATGGCCTCATCAAATGCGTACGCTGGGTGGGAGTGGCACTGGAAAAACTC
CAGCACGCGAACCACTTG
