>Addgene plasmid #46145 | pJC-TALE-hairy | addgene partial sequence | sequence record 67973 | pJFRC-F 5'-ATAATGGTGCAGGGCGCTGAC-3'
TGTTGTTGCTCAGGTCGCAGACGTTTTGCAGCAGCAGTCGCTTCACGTTCGCTCGCGTATCGGTGATTCA
TTCTGCTAACCAGTAAGGCAACCCCGCCAGCCTAGCCGGGTCCTCAACGACAGGAGCACGATCATGCGCA
CCCGTGGCCAGGGCCGCAAGCTTGCATGCCTGCAGGTCGGAGTACTGTCCTCCGAGCGGAGTACTGTCCT
CCGAGCGGAGTACTGTCCTCCGAGCGGAGTACTGTCCTCCGAGCGGAGTACTGTCCTCCGAGCGGAGACT
CTAGCCCTAGGGCATGCCTGCAGGTCGGAGTACTGTCCTCCGAGCGGAGTACTGTCCTCCGAGCGGAGTA
CTGTCCTCCGAGCGGAGTACTGTCCTCCGAGCGGAGTACTGTCCTCCGAGCGGAGACTCTAGCGCTAGCG
CATGCCTGCAGGTCGGAGTACTGTCCTCCGAGCGGAGTACTGTCCTCCGAGCGGAGTACTGTCCTCCGAG
CGGAGTACTGTCCTCCGAGCGGAGTACTGTCCTCCGAGCGGAGACTCTAGCACTAGTGCATGCCTGCAGG
TCGGAGTACTGTCCTCCGAGCGGAGTACTGTCCTCCGAGCGGAGTACTGTCCTCCGAGCGGAGTACTGTC
CTCCGAGCGGAGTACTGTCCTCCGAGCGGAGACTCTAGCGACGTCGAGCGCCGGAGTATAAATAGAGGCG
CTTCGTCTACGGAGCGACAATTCAATTCAAACAAGCAAAGTGAACACGTCGCTAAGCGAAAGCTAAGCAA
ATAAACAAGCGCAGCTGAACAAGCTAAACAATCTGCAGTAAAGTGCAAGTTAAAGTGAATCAATTAAAAG
TAACCAGCAACCAAGTAATCA
