>Addgene plasmid #46145 | pJC-TALE-hairy | addgene partial sequence | sequence record 67974 | hsp70-F 5'-GAGCGCCGGAGTATAAATAGAG-3'
AGTGAACACGTCGCTAAGCGAAAGCTAAGCAAATAAACAAGCGCAGCTGAACAAGCTAAACAATCTGCAG
TAAAGTGCAAGTTAAAGTGAATCAATTAAAAGTAACCAGCAACCAAGTAAATCAACTGCAACTACTGAAA
TCTGCCAAGAAGTAATTATTGAATACAAGAAGAGAACTCTGAATAGATCTAAAAGGTAGGTTCAACCACT
GATGCCTAGGCACACCGAAACGACTAACCCTAATTCTTATCCTTTACTTCAGGCGGCCGCGGCTCGAGCA
AAATGGCTTCCTCCCCTCCAAAGAAAAAGAGAAAGGTTAGTTGGAAGGACGCAAGTGGTTGGTCTAGAAT
GCATGCGGATCCCATTCGTCCGCGCAGGCCAAGTCCTGCCCGCGAGCTTCTGCCCGGACCCCAACCGGAT
AGGGTTCAGCCGACTGCAGATCGTGGGGTGTCTGCGCCTGCTGGCAGCCCTCTGGATGGCTTGCCCGCTC
GGCGGACGGTGTCCCGGACCCGGCTGCCATCTCCCCCTGCGCCCTCACCTGCGTTCTCGGCGGGCAGCTT
CAGCGATCTGCTCCGTCCGTTCGATCCGTCGCTTCTTGATACATCGCTTCTTGATTCGATGCCTGCCGTC
GGCACGCCGCATACAGCGGCTGCCCCAGCAGAGTGGGATGAGGCGCAATCGGCTCTGCGTGCAGCCGATG
ACCCGCCACCCACCGTGCGTGTCGCTGTCACTGCCGCGCGGCCGCCGCGCGCCAAGCCGGCCCCGCGACG
GCGTGCTGCGCAACCCTCCGACGCTTCGCCGGCCGCGCAGGTGGATCTACGCACGCTCGGCTACAGTCAG
CAGCAGCAAGAGAAGATCAAACCG
