>Addgene plasmid #46145 | pJC-TALE-hairy | addgene partial sequence | sequence record 67975 | LacZ-F2 5'-cctcttcgctattacgccag-3'
AGGCGATTAAGTTGGGTAACGCCAGGGTTTTCCCAGTCACGACGTTGTAAAACGACGGCCAGTGAGCGCG
CGTAATACGACTCACTATAGGGCGAATTGGGTACCGGGCCCCCCCTCGAGGTCCTCCAGCTTTTGTTCCC
TTTAGTGAGGGTTAATTGCGCGCTTGGCGTAATCATGGTCATAGCTGTTTCCTGTGTGAAATTGTTATCC
GCTCACAATTCCACACAACATACGAGCCGGAAGCATAAAGTGTAAAGCCTGGGGTGCCTAATGAGTGAGC
TAACTCACATTAATTGCGTTGCGCTCACTGCCCGCTTTCCACCGGTCGTCTCCAACGACCACCTCGTCGC
CTTGGCCTGCCTCGGCGGACGTCCTGCCATGGATGCAGTGAAAAAGGGATTGCCGCACGCGCCGGAATTG
ATCAGAAGAGTCAATCGCCGTATTGGCGAACGCACGTCCCATCGCGTTGCCGACTACGCGCAAGTGGTTC
GCGTGCTGGAGTTTTTCCAGTGCCACTCCCACCCAGCGTACGCATTTGATGAGGCCATGACGCAGTTCGG
GATGAGCAGGAACGGGTTGGTACAGCTCTTTCGCAGAGTGGGCGTCACCGAACTCGAAGCCCGCGGTGGA
ACGCTCCCCCCAGCCTCGCAGCGTTGGGACCGTATCCTCCAGGCATCAGGGATGAAAAGGGCCAAACCGT
CCCCTACTTCAGCTCAAACACCGGATCAGGCGTCTTTGCATGCATTCGCCGATTCGCTGGAGCGTGACCT
TGATGCGCCCAGCCCAATGCACGAGGGAGATCAGACGCGGGCAAGCAGCCGTAAACGGTCCCGATCGGAT
CGTGCTGTCACCGGCCCCTCCGCACAG
